Addgene plasmid #118434: pDRF1-GW mVenus-T2A-mTurquoise2
Purpose: Produces equimolar expression of mVenus and mTq2
Depositing lab: Bas Teusink. Depositing organization: Vrije Universiteit Amsterdam. Publication: In vivo characterisation of fluorescent proteins in budding yeast. Botman D, de Groot DH, Schmidt P, Goedhart J, Teusink B. Sci Rep. 2019 Feb 19;9(1):2234. doi: 10.1038/s41598-019-38913-z. PubMed 30783202.
Backbone
  Vector backbone: pDRF1-GW
  Vector type: Yeast Expression
  Selectable markers: URA3
Growth in bacteria
  Bacterial resistance: Ampicillin, 100 μg/mL
  Growth temperature: 37°C
  Growth strain: DH5alpha
  Copy number: High Copy
Gene/Insert
  Gene/Insert name: mVenus-T2A-mTurquoise2
  Species: Synthetic
  Cloning method: Restriction Enzyme; 5′ cloning site unknown (unknown if destroyed); 3′ cloning site unknown (unknown if destroyed)
  Sequencing primers: 5′ AACAATCGTTAATAATTAATTAATTGG; 3′ GAGTCACTTTAAAATTTGTATACAC
Terms and licenses: Academic/Nonprofit Terms; Industry Terms: Not Available to Industry
How to cite: pDRF1-GW mVenus-T2A-mTurquoise2 was a gift from Bas Teusink (Addgene plasmid # 118434 ; http://n2t.net/addgene:118434 ; RRID:Addgene_118434)
