[The description below was written by a language model from this plasmid's Addgene catalogue record and pLannotate feature annotations shown in this document.]
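Description:
pDRF1-GW mVenus-T2A-mTurquoise2 is an 8.5 kb yeast expression plasmid built on the pDRF1-GW backbone, a Gateway-compatible E. coli/Saccharomyces cerevisiae shuttle vector. In bacteria it is maintained at high copy through a ColE1/pUC-type origin and selected with ampicillin via the β-lactamase gene. An f1 origin and remnants of a lac promoter/lacZα region are also present as cloning-vector carry-over. In yeast it replicates episomally from the 2μ origin and is selected by uracil prototrophy through URA3 with its native promoter, a marker that can also be counterselected with 5-fluoroorotic acid.

The payload is a synthetic bicistronic-style open reading frame flanked by attB1 and attB2 Gateway recombination sites. It consists of the yellow fluorescent protein mVenus followed by the cyan fluorescent protein mTurquoise2. The two coding regions are separated by a short gap that is not annotated in the feature table but corresponds in position to the T2A element named in the insert. A T2A peptide causes ribosomal skipping during translation, so a single transcript yields two separate proteins in roughly equal amounts. This matches the stated purpose of equimolar mVenus and mTurquoise2 expression. Transcription ends at the ADH1 terminator downstream of attB2. The yeast promoter driving the cassette is not explicitly identified in the record, as the region upstream of attB1 carries only fragmentary yeast genomic annotations.

The associated work concerns in vivo characterisation of fluorescent proteins in budding yeast. A construct of this kind fits that setting as a fixed-stoichiometry, two-colour reference, for example for comparing the signals of the two proteins.
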