Features (pLannotate 1.2.2; 26 found; start..end, strand, type, name):
      3..257     -  CDS            BRP1 (fragment): BRP1_YEAST - Protein predicted: Swiss-Prot protein existence level 4. From Saccharomyces cerevisiae (strain ATCC 204508 / S288c) (Baker's yeast).
    359..375     -  promoter       ARG4 promoter (fragment): S. cerevisiae ARG4
    480..563     +  CDS            YG007_YEAST: Protein predicted: Swiss-Prot protein existence level 4. From Saccharomyces cerevisiae (strain ATCC 204508 / S288c) (Baker's yeast).
    800..824     +  protein_bind   attB1: mutant version of attB; recombination site for the Gateway® BP reaction BP Clonase™
    847..1563    +  CDS            mVenus: mVenus is a basic (constitutively fluorescent) yellow fluorescent protein published in 2006, derived from Aequorea victoria. It is reported to be a rapidly-maturing monomer with moderate acid sensitivity.
   1645..2364    +  CDS            mTurquoise2: enhanced monomeric variant of CFP (Goedhart et al., 2012) mammalian codon-optimized
   2374..2398    -  protein_bind   attB2: mutant version of attB; recombination site for the Gateway® BP reaction BP Clonase™
   2426..2452    +  misc_feature   MCS (fragment): pBluescript multiple cloning site
   2461..2479    -  promoter       T7 promoter: promoter for bacteriophage T7 RNA polymerase
   2480..2623    +  CDS            ADH1 (fragment): ADH1_YEAST - Also known as ADC1. Experimental evidence at protein level: Swiss-Prot protein existence level 1. This isozyme preferentially catalyzes the conversion of primary unbranched alcohols to their corresponding aldehydes. Also shows activity toward secondary alcohols. From Saccharomyces cerevisiae (strain ATCC 204508 / S288c) (Baker's yeast).
   2627..2814    +  terminator     ADH1 terminator: S. cerevisiae ADH1; transcription terminator for the S. cerevisiae alcohol dehydrogenase 1 (ADH1) gene
   2822..2979    +  CDS            lacZα (fragment): LacZα fragment of β-galactosidase; lacZ fragment
   2985..3036    -  misc_feature   bom (fragment): basis of mobility region from pBR322
   3041..3124    +  CDS            RAF1 (fragment): RAF_YEAST - Experimental evidence at transcript level: Swiss-Prot protein existence level 2. Antagonizes transcriptional repression of recombinase FLP by REP1-REP2. May play a role in plasmid partitioning. From Saccharomyces cerevisiae (strain ATCC 204508 / S288c) (Baker's yeast).
   3278..4624    -  rep_origin     2μ ori: yeast 2μ plasmid origin of replication
   4629..4645    -  promoter       tet promoter (fragment): E. coli promoter for tetracycline efflux protein gene
   4735..5538    -  CDS            URA3: orotidine-5'-phosphate decarboxylase, required for uracil biosynthesis; S. cerevisiae URA3; yeast auxotrophic marker, counterselectable with 5-fluoroorotic acid (5-FOA)
   5539..5754    -  promoter       URA3 promoter: S. cerevisiae URA3
   5865..5969    +  promoter       AmpR promoter: bla
   5970..6830    +  CDS            AmpR: β-lactamase; bla; confers resistance to ampicillin, carbenicillin, and related antibiotics
   7001..7589    +  rep_origin     ori: high-copy-number ColE1/pMB1/pBR322/pUC origin of replication
   7772..7864    +  CDS            lacI (fragment): lac repressor; lacI; The lac repressor binds to the lac operator to inhibit transcription in E. coli. This inhibition can be relieved by adding lactose or isopropyl-β-D-thiogalactopyranoside (IPTG).
   7877..7898    +  protein_bind   CAP binding site: CAP binding activates transcription in the presence of cAMP. E. coli catabolite activator protein
   7913..7943    +  promoter       lac promoter: promoter for the E. coli lac operon
   7951..7967    +  protein_bind   lac operator: The lac repressor binds to the lac operator to inhibit transcription in E. coli. This inhibition can be relieved by adding lactose or isopropyl-β-D-thiogalactopyranoside (IPTG). lac repressor encoded by lacI
   8048..8476    -  rep_origin     f1 ori (sequence partly withheld): f1 bacteriophage origin of replication; arrow indicates direction of (+) strand synthesis
>Addgene plasmid #118434 | pDRF1-GW mVenus-T2A-mTurquoise2 | depositor full sequence | sequence record 223793 | pDRF1-GW mVenus-T2A-mTurquoise2 sequence 8484 bps
CAAGCTTCCTGAAACGGAGAAACATAAACAGGCATTGCTGGGATCACCCATACATCACTCTGTTTTGCCT
GACCTTTTCCGGTAATTTGAAAACAAACCCGGTCTCGAAGCGGAGATCCGGCGATAATTACCGCAGAAAT
AAACCCATACACGAGACGTAGAACCAGCCGCACATGGCCGGAGAAACTCCTGCGAGAATTTCGTAAACTC
GCGCGCATTGCATCTGTATTTCCTAATGCGGCACTTCCAGGCCTCGATCGAGACCGTTTATCCATTGCTT
TTTTGTTGTCTTTTTCCCTCGTTCACAGAAAGTCTGAAGAAGCTATAGTAGAACTATGAGCTTTTTTTGT
TTCTGTTTTCCTTTTTTTTTTTTTTACCTCTGTGGAAATTGTTACTCTCACACTCTTTAGTTCGTTTGTT
TGTTTTGTTTATTCCAATTATGACCGGTGACGAAACGTGGTCGATGGTGGGTACCGCTTATGCTCCCCTC
CATTAGTTTCGATTATATAAAAAGGCCAAATATTGTATTATTTTCAAATGTCCTATCATTATCGTCTAAC
ATCTAATTTCTCTTAAATTTTTTCTCTTTCTTTCCTATAACACCAATAGTGAAAATCTTTTTTTCTTCTA
TATCTACAAAAACTTTTTTTTTCTATCAACCTCGTTGATAAATTTTTTCTTTAACAATCGTTAATAATTA
ATTAATTGGAAAATAACCATTTTTTCTCTCTTTTATACACACATTCAAAAGAAAGAAAAAAAATATACCC
CAGCCTCGACTAGTGAATTCGCGGCCATCACAAGTTTGTACAAAAAAGCAGGCTGCTAGCGCTACCGGTC
GCCACCATGGTGAGCAAGGGCGAGGAGCTGTTCACCGGGGTGGTGCCCATCCTGGTCGAGCTGGACGGCG
ACGTAAACGGCCACAAGTTCAGCGTGTCCGGCGAGGGCGAGGGCGATGCCACCTACGGCAAGCTGACCCT
GAAGCTGATCTGCACCACCGGCAAGCTGCCCGTGCCCTGGCCCACCCTCGTGACCACCCTGGGCTACGGC
CTGCAGTGCTTCGCCCGCTACCCCGACCACATGAAGCAGCACGACTTCTTCAAGTCCGCCATGCCCGAAG
GCTACGTCCAGGAGCGCACCATCTTCTTCAAGGACGACGGCAACTACAAGACCCGCGCCGAGGTGAAGTT
CGAGGGCGACACCCTGGTGAACCGCATCGAGCTGAAGGGCATCGACTTCAAGGAGGACGGCAACATCCTG
GGGCACAAGCTGGAGTACAACTACAACAGCCACAACGTCTATATCACCGCCGACAAGCAGAAGAACGGCA
TCAAGGCCAACTTCAAGATCCGCCACAACATCGAGGACGGCGGCGTGCAGCTCGCCGACCACTACCAGCA
GAACACCCCCATCGGCGACGGCCCCGTGCTGCTGCCCGACAACCACTACCTGAGCTACCAGTCCAAGCTG
AGCAAAGACCCCAACGAGAAGCGCGATCACATGGTCCTGCTGGAGTTCGTGACCGCCGCCGGGATCACTC
TCGGCATGGACGAGCTGTACAAGTCCGGAGAGGGCAGAGGAAGTCTTCTAACATGCGGTGACGTGGAGGA
GAATCCCGGCCCTGGGGATCCACCGGTCGCCACCATGGTGAGCAAGGGCGAGGAGCTGTTCACCGGGGTG
GTGCCCATCCTGGTCGAGCTGGACGGCGACGTAAACGGCCACAAGTTCAGCGTGTCCGGCGAGGGCGAGG
GCGATGCCACCTACGGCAAGCTGACCCTGAAGTTCATCTGCACCACCGGCAAGCTGCCCGTGCCCTGGCC
CACCCTCGTGACCACCCTGTCCTGGGGCGTGCAGTGCTTCGCCCGCTACCCCGACCACATGAAGCAGCAC
GACTTCTTCAAGTCCGCCATGCCCGAAGGCTACGTCCAGGAGCGCACCATCTTCTTCAAGGACGACGGCA
ACTACAAGACCCGCGCCGAGGTGAAGTTCGAGGGCGACACCCTGGTGAACCGCATCGAGCTGAAGGGCAT
CGACTTCAAGGAGGACGGCAACATCCTGGGGCACAAGCTGGAGTACAACTACTTTAGCGACAACGTCTAT
ATCACCGCCGACAAGCAGAAGAACGGCATCAAGGCCAACTTCAAGATCCGCCACAACATCGAGGACGGCG
GCGTGCAGCTCGCCGACCACTACCAGCAGAACACCCCCATCGGCGACGGCCCCGTGCTGCTGCCCGACAA
CCACTACCTGAGCACCCAGTCCAAGCTGAGCAAAGACCCCAACGAGAAGCGCGATCACATGGTCCTGCTG
GAGTTCGTGACCGCCGCCGGGATCACTCTCGGCATGGACGAGCTGTACAAGTAAAGCGGCCGCACCCAGC
TTTCTTGTACAAAGTGGTGTAGTTAATTCATGATGGCCGCTGCAGGTCGACCTCGAGGGGGGGCCCGGTA
CCCAATTCGCCCTATAGTGAGTCGTATTACGCGCGGATCCAGCTTTGGACTTCTTCGCCAGAGGTTTGGT
CAAGTCTCCAATCAAGGTTGTCGGCTTGTCTACCTTGCCAGAAATTTACGAAAAGATGGAAAAGGGTCAA
ATCGTTGGTAGATACGTTGTTGACACTTCTAAATAAGCGAATTTCTTATGATTTATGATTTTTATTATTA
AATAAGTTATAAAAAAAATAAGTGTATACAAATTTTAAAGTGACTCTTAGGTTTTAAAACGANAATTCTT
ATTCTTGAGTAACTCTTTCCTGTAGGTCAGGTTGCTTTCTCAGGTATAGCATGAGGTCGCTCTTATTGAC
CACACCTCTACCGGCATGCCAATTCACTGGCCGTCGTTTTACAACGTCGTGACTGGGAAAACCCTGGCGT
TACCCAACTTAATCGCCTTGCAGCACATCCCCCTTTCGCCAGCTGGCGTAATAGCGAAGAGGCCCGCACC
GATCGCCCTTCCCAACAGTTGCGCAGCCTGAATGGCGAATGGCGCCTGATGCGGTATTTTCTCCTTACGC
ATCTGTGCGGTATTTCACACCGCATAATCGGATCGTACTTGTTACCCATCATTGAATTTTGAACATCCGA
ACCTGGGAGTTTTCCCTGAAACAGATAGTATATTTGAACCTGTATAATAATATATAGTCTAGCGCTTTAC
GGAAGACAATGTATGTATTTCGGTTCCTGGAGAAACTATTGCATCTATTGCATAGGTAATCTTGCACGTC
GCATCCCCGGTTCATTTTCTGCGTTTCCATCTTGCACTTCAATAGCATATCTTTGTTAACGAAGCATCTG
TGCTTCATTTTGTAGAACAAAAATGCAACGCGAGAGCGCTAATTTTTCAAACAAAGAATCTGAGCTGCAT
TTTTACAGAACAGAAATGCAACGCGAAAGCGCTATTTTACCAACGAAGAATCTGTGCTTCATTTTTGTAA
AACAAAAATGCAACGCGAGAGCGCTAATTTTTCAAACAAAGAATCTGAGCTGCATTTTTACAGAACAGAA
ATGCAACGCGAGAGCGCTATTTTACCAACAAAGAATCTATACTTCTTTTTTGTTCTACAAAAATGCATCC
CGAGAGCGCTATTTTTCTAACAAAGCATCTTAGATTACTTTTTTTCTCCTTTGTGCGCTCTATAATGCAG
TCTCTTGATAACTTTTTGCACTGTAGGTCCGTTAAGGTTAGAAGAAGGCTACTTTGGTGTCTATTTTCTC
TTCCATAAAAAAAGCCTGACTCCACTTCCCGCGTTTACTGATTACTAGCGAAGCTGCGGGTGCATTTTTT
CAAGATAAAGGCATCCCCGATTATATTCTATACCGATGTGGATTGCGCATACTTTGTGAACAGAAAGTGA
TAGCGTTGATGATTCTTCATTGGTCAGAAAATTATGAACGGTTTCTTCTATTTTGTCTCTATATACTACG
TATAGGAAATGTTTACATTTTCGTATTGTTTTCGATTCACTCTATGAATAGTTCTTACTACAATTTTTTT
GTCTAAAGAGTAATACTAGAGATAAACATAAAAAATGTAGAGGTCGAGTTTAGATGCAAGTTCAAGGAGC
GAAAGGTGGATGGGTAGGTTATATAGGGATATAGCACAGAGATATATAGCAAAGAGATACTTTTGAGCAA
TGTTTGTGGAAGCGGTATTCGCAATATTTTAGTAGCTCGTTACAGTCCGGTGCGTTTTTGGTTTTTTGAA
AGTGCGTCTTCAGAGCGCTTTTGGTTTTCAAAAGCGCTCTGAAGTTCCTATACTTTCTAGCTAGAGAATA
GGAACTTCGGAATAGGAACTTCAAAGCGTTTCCGAAAACGAGCGCTTCCGAAAATGCAACGCGAGCTGCG
CACATACAGCTCACTGTTCACGTCGCACCTATATCTGCGTGTTGCCTGTATATATATATACATGAGAAGA
ACGGCATAGTGCGTGTTTATGCTTAAATGCGTACTTATATGCGTCTATTTATGTAGGATGAAAGGTAGTC
TAGTACCTCCTGTGATATTATCCCATTCCATGCGGGGTATCGTATGCTTCCTTCAGCACTACCCTTTAGC
TGTTCTATATGCTGCCACTCCTCAATTGGATTAGTCTCATCCTTCAATGCTATCATTTCCTTTGATATTG
GATCGATCCGATGATAAGCTGTCAAACATGAGAATTGGGTAATAACTGATATAATTAAATTGAAGCTCTA
ATTTGTGAGTTTAGTATACATGCATTTACTTATAATACAGTTTTTTAGTTTTGCTGGCCGCATCTTCTCA
AATATGCTTCCCAGCCTGCTTTTCTGTAACGTTCACCCTCTACCTTAGCATCCCTTCCCTTTGCAAATAG
TCCTCTTCCAACAATAATAATGTCAGATCCTGTAGAGACCACATCATCCACGGTTCTATACTGTTGACCC
AATGCGTCTCCCTTGTCATCTAAACCCACACCGGGTGTCATAATCAACCAATCGTAACCTTCATCTCTTC
CACCCATGTCTCTTTGAGCAATAAAGCCGATAACAAAATCTTTGTCGCTCTTCGCAATGTCAACAGTACC
CTTAGTATATTCTCCAGTAGATAGGGAGCCCTTGCATGACAATTCTGCTAACATCAAAAGGCCTCTAGGT
TCCTTTGTTACTTCTTCTGCCGCCTGCTTCAAACCGCTAACAATACCTGGGCCCACCACACCGTGTGCAT
TCGTAATGTCTGCCCATTCTGCTATTCTGTATACACCCGCAGAGTACTGCAATTTGACTGTATTACCAAT
GTCAGCAAATTTTCTGTCTTCGAAGAGTAAAAAATTGTACTTGGCGGATAATGCCTTTAGCGGCTTAACT
GTGCCCTCCATGGAAAAATCAGTCAAGATATCCACATGTGTTTTTAGTAAACAAATTTTGGGACCTAATG
CTTCAACTAACTCCAGTAATTCCTTGGTGGTACGAACATCCAATGAAGCACACAAGTTTGTTTGCTTTTC
GTGCATGATATTAAATAGCTTGGCAGCAACAGGACTAGGATGAGTAGCAGCACGTTCCTTATATGTAGCT
TTCGACATGATTTATCTTCGTTTCCTGCATGTTTTTGTTCTGTGCAGTTGGGTTAAGAATACTGGGCAAT
TTCATGTTTCTTCAACACTACATATGCGTATATATACCAATCTAAGTCTGTGCTCCTTCCTTCGTTCTTC
CTTCTGTTCGGAGATTACCGAATCAAAAAAATTTCAAGGAAACCGAAATCAAAAAAAAGAATAAAAAAAA
AATGATGAATTGAAAAGCTAATTCTTGAAGACGAAAGGGCCTCGTGATACGCCTATTTTTATAGGTTAAT
GTCATGATAATAATGGTTTCTTAGACGTCAGGTGGCACTTTTCGGGGAAATGTGCGCGGAACCCCTATTT
GTTTATTTTTCTAAATACATTCAAATATGTATCCGCTCATGAGACAATAACCCTGATAAATGCTTCAATA
ATATTGAAAAAGGAAGAGTATGAGTATTCAACATTTCCGTGTCGCCCTTATTCCCTTTTTTGCGGCATTT
TGCCTTCCTGTTTTTGCTCACCCAGAAACGCTGGTGAAAGTAAAAGATGCTGAAGATCAGTTGGGTGCAC
GAGTGGGTTACATCGAACTGGATCTCAACAGCGGTAAGATCCTTGAGAGTTTTCGCCCCGAAGAACGTTT
TCCAATGATGAGCACTTTTAAAGTTCTGCTATGTGGCGCGGTATTATCCCGTATTGACGCCGGGCAAGAG
CAACTCGGTCGCCGCATACACTATTCTCAGAATGACTTGGTTGAGTACTCACCAGTCACAGAAAAGCATC
TTACGGATGGCATGACAGTAAGAGAATTATGCAGTGCTGCCATAACCATGAGTGATAACACTGCGGCCAA
CTTACTTCTGACAACGATCGGAGGACCGAAGGAGCTAACCGCTTTTTTGCACAACATGGGGGATCATGTA
ACTCGCCTTGATCGTTGGGAACCGGAGCTGAATGAAGCCATACCAAACGACGAGCGTGACACCACGATGC
CTGTAGCAATGGCAACAACGTTGCGCAAACTATTAACTGGCGAACTACTTACTCTAGCTTCCCGGCAACA
ATTAATAGACTGGATGGAGGCGGATAAAGTTGCAGGACCACTTCTGCGCTCGGCCCTTCCGGCTGGCTGG
TTTATTGCTGATAAATCTGGAGCCGGTGAGCGTGGGTCTCGCGGTATCATTGCAGCACTGGGGCCAGATG
GTAAGCCCTCCCGTATCGTAGTTATCTACACGACGGGGAGTCAGGCAACTATGGATGAACGAAATAGACA
GATCGCTGAGATAGGTGCCTCACTGATTAAGCATTGGTAACTGTCAGACCAAGTTTACTCATATATACTT
TAGATTGATTTAAAACTTCATTTTTAATTTAAAAGGATCTAGGTGAAGATCCTTTTTGATAATCTCATGA
CCAAAATCCCTTAACGTGAGTTTTCGTTCCACTGAGCGTCAGACCCCGTAGAAAAGATCAAAGGATCTTC
TTGAGATCCTTTTTTTCTGCGCGTAATCTGCTGCTTGCAAACAAAAAAACCACCGCTACCAGCGGTGGTT
TGTTTGCCGGATCAAGAGCTACCAACTCTTTTTCCGAAGGTAACTGGCTTCAGCAGAGCGCAGATACCAA
ATACTGTTCTTCTAGTGTAGCCGTAGTTAGGCCACCACTTCAAGAACTCTGTAGCACCGCCTACATACCT
CGCTCTGCTAATCCTGTTACCAGTGGCTGCTGCCAGTGGCGATAAGTCGTGTCTTACCGGGTTGGACTCA
AGACGATAGTTACCGGATAAGGCGCAGCGGTCGGGCTGAACGGGGGGTTCGTGCACACAGCCCAGCTTGG
AGCGAACGACCTACACCGAACTGAGATACCTACAGCGTGAGCTATGAGAAAGCGCCACGCTTCCCGAAGG
GAGAAAGGCGGACAGGTATCCGGTAAGCGGCAGGGTCGGAACAGGAGAGCGCACGAGGGAGCTTCCAGGG
GGAAACGCCTGGTATCTTTATAGTCCTGTCGGGTTTCGCCACCTCTGACTTGAGCGTCGATTTTTGTGAT
GCTCGTCAGGGGGGCGGAGCCTATGGAAAAACGCCAGCAACGCGGCCTTTTTACGGTTCCTGGCCTTTTG
CTGGCCTTTTGCTCACATGTTCTTTCCTGCGTTATCCCCTGATTCTGTGGATAACCGTATTACCGCCTTT
GAGTGAGCTGATACCGCTCGCCGCAGCCGAACGACCGAGCGCAGCGAGTCAGTGAGCGAGGAAGCGGAAG
AGCGCCCAATACGCAAACCGCCTCTCCCCGCGCGTTGGCCGATTCATTAATGCAGCTGGCACGACAGGTT
TCCCGACTGGAAAGCGGGCAGTGAGCGCAACGCAATTAATGTGAGTTAGCTCACTCATTAGGCACCCCAG
GCTTTACACTTTATGCTTCCGGCTCGTATGTTGTGTGGAATTGTGAGCGGATAACAATTTCACACAGGAA
ACAGCTATGACCATGATTACGCCAAGCTTACCGCATCAGGAAATTGTAAGCGTTAATATTTTGTTAAAAT
TCGCGTTAAATTTTTGTTAAATCAGCTCATTTTTTAACCAATAGGCCGAAATCGGCAAAATCCCTTATAA
ATCAAAAGAATAGACCGAGATAGGGT
[37 nt withheld, positions 8147-8183]
AAAGAACGTGGACTCCAACGTCAAAGG
[49 nt withheld, positions 8211-8259]
T
[91 nt withheld, positions 8261-8351]
G
[124 nt withheld, positions 8353-8476]
CCATTCGC
