Features (pLannotate 1.2.2; 26 found; start..end, strand, type, name):
      3..257     -  CDS            BRP1 (fragment): BRP1_YEAST - Protein predicted: Swiss-Prot protein existence level 4. From Saccharomyces cerevisiae (strain ATCC 204508 / S288c) (Baker's yeast).
    359..375     -  promoter       ARG4 promoter (fragment): S. cerevisiae ARG4
    480..563     +  CDS            YG007_YEAST: Protein predicted: Swiss-Prot protein existence level 4. From Saccharomyces cerevisiae (strain ATCC 204508 / S288c) (Baker's yeast).
    800..824     +  protein_bind   attB1: mutant version of attB; recombination site for the Gateway® BP reaction BP Clonase™
    847..1563    +  CDS            mVenus: mVenus is a basic (constitutively fluorescent) yellow fluorescent protein published in 2006, derived from Aequorea victoria. It is reported to be a rapidly-maturing monomer with moderate acid sensitivity.
   1645..2364    +  CDS            mTurquoise2: enhanced monomeric variant of CFP (Goedhart et al., 2012) mammalian codon-optimized
   2374..2398    -  protein_bind   attB2: mutant version of attB; recombination site for the Gateway® BP reaction BP Clonase™
   2426..2452    +  misc_feature   MCS (fragment): pBluescript multiple cloning site
   2461..2479    -  promoter       T7 promoter: promoter for bacteriophage T7 RNA polymerase
   2480..2623    +  CDS            ADH1 (fragment): ADH1_YEAST - Also known as ADC1. Experimental evidence at protein level: Swiss-Prot protein existence level 1. This isozyme preferentially catalyzes the conversion of primary unbranched alcohols to their corresponding aldehydes. Also shows activity toward secondary alcohols. From Saccharomyces cerevisiae (strain ATCC 204508 / S288c) (Baker's yeast).
   2627..2814    +  terminator     ADH1 terminator: S. cerevisiae ADH1; transcription terminator for the S. cerevisiae alcohol dehydrogenase 1 (ADH1) gene
   2822..2979    +  CDS            lacZα (fragment): LacZα fragment of β-galactosidase; lacZ fragment
   2985..3036    -  misc_feature   bom (fragment): basis of mobility region from pBR322
   3041..3124    +  CDS            RAF1 (fragment): RAF_YEAST - Experimental evidence at transcript level: Swiss-Prot protein existence level 2. Antagonizes transcriptional repression of recombinase FLP by REP1-REP2. May play a role in plasmid partitioning. From Saccharomyces cerevisiae (strain ATCC 204508 / S288c) (Baker's yeast).
   3278..4624    -  rep_origin     2μ ori: yeast 2μ plasmid origin of replication
   4629..4645    -  promoter       tet promoter (fragment): E. coli promoter for tetracycline efflux protein gene
   4735..5538    -  CDS            URA3: orotidine-5'-phosphate decarboxylase, required for uracil biosynthesis; S. cerevisiae URA3; yeast auxotrophic marker, counterselectable with 5-fluoroorotic acid (5-FOA)
   5539..5754    -  promoter       URA3 promoter: S. cerevisiae URA3
   5865..5969    +  promoter       AmpR promoter: bla
   5970..6830    +  CDS            AmpR: β-lactamase; bla; confers resistance to ampicillin, carbenicillin, and related antibiotics
   7001..7589    +  rep_origin     ori: high-copy-number ColE1/pMB1/pBR322/pUC origin of replication
   7772..7864    +  CDS            lacI (fragment): lac repressor; lacI; The lac repressor binds to the lac operator to inhibit transcription in E. coli. This inhibition can be relieved by adding lactose or isopropyl-β-D-thiogalactopyranoside (IPTG).
   7877..7898    +  protein_bind   CAP binding site: CAP binding activates transcription in the presence of cAMP. E. coli catabolite activator protein
   7913..7943    +  promoter       lac promoter: promoter for the E. coli lac operon
   7951..7967    +  protein_bind   lac operator: The lac repressor binds to the lac operator to inhibit transcription in E. coli. This inhibition can be relieved by adding lactose or isopropyl-β-D-thiogalactopyranoside (IPTG). lac repressor encoded by lacI
   8048..8476    -  rep_origin     f1 ori (sequence partly withheld): f1 bacteriophage origin of replication; arrow indicates direction of (+) strand synthesis
>Addgene plasmid #118434 | pDRF1-GW mVenus-T2A-mTurquoise2 | addgene full sequence | sequence record 236392 | Addgene NGS Result
CAAGCTTCCTGAAACGGAGAAACATAAACAGGCATTGCTGGGATCACCCATACATCACTCTGTTTTGCCT
GACCTTTTCCGGTAATTTGAAAACAAACCCGGTCTCGAAGCGGAGATCCGGCGATAATTACCGCAGAAAT
AAACCCATACACGAGACGTAGAACCAGCCGCACATGGCCGGAGAAACTCCTGCGAGAATTTCGTAAACTC
GCGCGCATTGCATCTGTATTTCCTAATGCGGCACTTCCAGGCCTCGATCGAGACCGTTTATCCATTGCTT
TTTTGTTGTCTTTTTCCCTCGTTCACAGAAAGTCTGAAGAAGCTATAGTAGAACTATGAGCTTTTTTTGT
TTCTGTTTTCCTTTTTTTTTTTTTTACCTCTGTGGAAATTGTTACTCTCACACTCTTTAGTTCGTTTGTT
TGTTTTGTTTATTCCAATTATGACCGGTGACGAAACGTGGTCGATGGTGGGTACCGCTTATGCTCCCCTC
CATTAGTTTCGATTATATAAAAAGGCCAAATATTGTATTATTTTCAAATGTCCTATCATTATCGTCTAAC
ATCTAATTTCTCTTAAATTTTTTCTCTTTCTTTCCTATAACACCAATAGTGAAAATCTTTTTTTCTTCTA
TATCTACAAAAACTTTTTTTTTCTATCAACCTCGTTGATAAATTTTTTCTTTAACAATCGTTAATAATTA
ATTAATTGGAAAATAACCATTTTTTCTCTCTTTTATACACACATTCAAAAGAAAGAAAAAAAATATACCC
CAGCCTCGACTAGTGAATTCGCGGCCATCACAAGTTTGTACAAAAAAGCAGGCTGCTAGCGCTACCGGTC
GCCACCATGGTGAGCAAGGGCGAGGAGCTGTTCACCGGGGTGGTGCCCATCCTGGTCGAGCTGGACGGCG
ACGTAAACGGCCACAAGTTCAGCGTGTCCGGCGAGGGCGAGGGCGATGCCACCTACGGCAAGCTGACCCT
GAAGCTGATCTGCACCACCGGCAAGCTGCCCGTGCCCTGGCCCACCCTCGTGACCACCCTGGGCTACGGC
CTGCAGTGCTTCGCCCGCTACCCCGACCACATGAAGCAGCACGACTTCTTCAAGTCCGCCATGCCCGAAG
GCTACGTCCAGGAGCGCACCATCTTCTTCAAGGACGACGGCAACTACAAGACCCGCGCCGAGGTGAAGTT
CGAGGGCGACACCCTGGTGAACCGCATCGAGCTGAAGGGCATCGACTTCAAGGAGGACGGCAACATCCTG
GGGCACAAGCTGGAGTACAACTACAACAGCCACAACGTCTATATCACCGCCGACAAGCAGAAGAACGGCA
TCAAGGCCAACTTCAAGATCCGCCACAACATCGAGGACGGCGGCGTGCAGCTCGCCGACCACTACCAGCA
GAACACCCCCATCGGCGACGGCCCCGTGCTGCTGCCCGACAACCACTACCTGAGCTACCAGTCCAAGCTG
AGCAAAGACCCCAACGAGAAGCGCGATCACATGGTCCTGCTGGAGTTCGTGACCGCCGCCGGGATCACTC
TCGGCATGGACGAGCTGTACAAGTCCGGAGAGGGCAGAGGAAGTCTTCTAACATGCGGTGACGTGGAGGA
GAATCCCGGCCCTGGGGATCCACCGGTCGCCACCATGGTGAGCAAGGGCGAGGAGCTGTTCACCGGGGTG
GTGCCCATCCTGGTCGAGCTGGACGGCGACGTAAACGGCCACAAGTTCAGCGTGTCCGGCGAGGGCGAGG
GCGATGCCACCTACGGCAAGCTGACCCTGAAGTTCATCTGCACCACCGGCAAGCTGCCCGTGCCCTGGCC
CACCCTCGTGACCACCCTGTCCTGGGGCGTGCAGTGCTTCGCCCGCTACCCCGACCACATGAAGCAGCAC
GACTTCTTCAAGTCCGCCATGCCCGAAGGCTACGTCCAGGAGCGCACCATCTTCTTCAAGGACGACGGCA
ACTACAAGACCCGCGCCGAGGTGAAGTTCGAGGGCGACACCCTGGTGAACCGCATCGAGCTGAAGGGCAT
CGACTTCAAGGAGGACGGCAACATCCTGGGGCACAAGCTGGAGTACAACTACTTTAGCGACAACGTCTAT
ATCACCGCCGACAAGCAGAAGAACGGCATCAAGGCCAACTTCAAGATCCGCCACAACATCGAGGACGGCG
GCGTGCAGCTCGCCGACCACTACCAGCAGAACACCCCCATCGGCGACGGCCCCGTGCTGCTGCCCGACAA
CCACTACCTGAGCACCCAGTCCAAGCTGAGCAAAGACCCCAACGAGAAGCGCGATCACATGGTCCTGCTG
GAGTTCGTGACCGCCGCCGGGATCACTCTCGGCATGGACGAGCTGTACAAGTAAAGCGGCCGCACCCAGC
TTTCTTGTACAAAGTGGTGTAGTTAATTCATGATGGCCGCTGCAGGTCGACCTCGAGGGGGGGCCCGGTA
CCCAATTCGCCCTATAGTGAGTCGTATTACGCGCGGATCCAGCTTTGGACTTCTTCGCCAGAGGTTTGGT
CAAGTCTCCAATCAAGGTTGTCGGCTTGTCTACCTTGCCAGAAATTTACGAAAAGATGGAAAAGGGTCAA
ATCGTTGGTAGATACGTTGTTGACACTTCTAAATAAGCGAATTTCTTATGATTTATGATTTTTATTATTA
AATAAGTTATAAAAAAAATAAGTGTATACAAATTTTAAAGTGACTCTTAGGTTTTAAAACGAAAATTCTT
ATTCTTGAGTAACTCTTTCCTGTAGGTCAGGTTGCTTTCTCAGGTATAGCATGAGGTCGCTCTTATTGAC
CACACCTCTACCGGCATGCCAATTCACTGGCCGTCGTTTTACAACGTCGTGACTGGGAAAACCCTGGCGT
TACCCAACTTAATCGCCTTGCAGCACATCCCCCTTTCGCCAGCTGGCGTAATAGCGAAGAGGCCCGCACC
GATCGCCCTTCCCAACAGTTGCGCAGCCTGAATGGCGAATGGCGCCTGATGCGGTATTTTCTCCTTACGC
ATCTGTGCGGTATTTCACACCGCATAATCGGATCGTACTTGTTACCCATCATTGAATTTTGAACATCCGA
ACCTGGGAGTTTTCCCTGAAACAGATAGTATATTTGAACCTGTATAATAATATATAGTCTAGCGCTTTAC
GGAAGACAATGTATGTATTTCGGTTCCTGGAGAAACTATTGCATCTATTGCATAGGTAATCTTGCACGTC
GCATCCCCGGTTCATTTTCTGCGTTTCCATCTTGCACTTCAATAGCATATCTTTGTTAACGAAGCATCTG
TGCTTCATTTTGTAGAACAAAAATGCAACGCGAGAGCGCTAATTTTTCAAACAAAGAATCTGAGCTGCAT
TTTTACAGAACAGAAATGCAACGCGAAAGCGCTATTTTACCAACGAAGAATCTGTGCTTCATTTTTGTAA
AACAAAAATGCAACGCGAGAGCGCTAATTTTTCAAACAAAGAATCTGAGCTGCATTTTTACAGAACAGAA
ATGCAACGCGAGAGCGCTATTTTACCAACAAAGAATCTATACTTCTTTTTTGTTCTACAAAAATGCATCC
CGAGAGCGCTATTTTTCTAACAAAGCATCTTAGATTACTTTTTTTCTCCTTTGTGCGCTCTATAATGCAG
TCTCTTGATAACTTTTTGCACTGTAGGTCCGTTAAGGTTAGAAGAAGGCTACTTTGGTGTCTATTTTCTC
TTCCATAAAAAAAGCCTGACTCCACTTCCCGCGTTTACTGATTACTAGCGAAGCTGCGGGTGCATTTTTT
CAAGATAAAGGCATCCCCGATTATATTCTATACCGATGTGGATTGCGCATACTTTGTGAACAGAAAGTGA
TAGCGTTGATGATTCTTCATTGGTCAGAAAATTATGAACGGTTTCTTCTATTTTGTCTCTATATACTACG
TATAGGAAATGTTTACATTTTCGTATTGTTTTCGATTCACTCTATGAATAGTTCTTACTACAATTTTTTT
GTCTAAAGAGTAATACTAGAGATAAACATAAAAAATGTAGAGGTCGAGTTTAGATGCAAGTTCAAGGAGC
GAAAGGTGGATGGGTAGGTTATATAGGGATATAGCACAGAGATATATAGCAAAGAGATACTTTTGAGCAA
TGTTTGTGGAAGCGGTATTCGCAATATTTTAGTAGCTCGTTACAGTCCGGTGCGTTTTTGGTTTTTTGAA
AGTGCGTCTTCAGAGCGCTTTTGGTTTTCAAAAGCGCTCTGAAGTTCCTATACTTTCTAGCTAGAGAATA
GGAACTTCGGAATAGGAACTTCAAAGCGTTTCCGAAAACGAGCGCTTCCGAAAATGCAACGCGAGCTGCG
CACATACAGCTCACTGTTCACGTCGCACCTATATCTGCGTGTTGCCTGTATATATATATACATGAGAAGA
ACGGCATAGTGCGTGTTTATGCTTAAATGCGTACTTATATGCGTCTATTTATGTAGGATGAAAGGTAGTC
TAGTACCTCCTGTGATATTATCCCATTCCATGCGGGGTATCGTATGCTTCCTTCAGCACTACCCTTTAGC
TGTTCTATATGCTGCCACTCCTCAATTGGATTAGTCTCATCCTTCAATGCTATCATTTCCTTTGATATTG
GATCGATCCGATGATAAGCTGTCAAACATGAGAATTGGGTAATAACTGATATAATTAAATTGAAGCTCTA
ATTTGTGAGTTTAGTATACATGCATTTACTTATAATACAGTTTTTTAGTTTTGCTGGCCGCATCTTCTCA
AATATGCTTCCCAGCCTGCTTTTCTGTAACGTTCACCCTCTACCTTAGCATCCCTTCCCTTTGCAAATAG
TCCTCTTCCAACAATAATAATGTCAGATCCTGTAGAGACCACATCATCCACGGTTCTATACTGTTGACCC
AATGCGTCTCCCTTGTCATCTAAACCCACACCGGGTGTCATAATCAACCAATCGTAACCTTCATCTCTTC
CACCCATGTCTCTTTGAGCAATAAAGCCGATAACAAAATCTTTGTCGCTCTTCGCAATGTCAACAGTACC
CTTAGTATATTCTCCAGTAGATAGGGAGCCCTTGCATGACAATTCTGCTAACATCAAAAGGCCTCTAGGT
TCCTTTGTTACTTCTTCTGCCGCCTGCTTCAAACCGCTAACAATACCTGGGCCCACCACACCGTGTGCAT
TCGTAATGTCTGCCCATTCTGCTATTCTGTATACACCCGCAGAGTACTGCAATTTGACTGTATTACCAAT
GTCAGCAAATTTTCTGTCTTCGAAGAGTAAAAAATTGTACTTGGCGGATAATGCCTTTAGCGGCTTAACT
GTGCCCTCCATGGAAAAATCAGTCAAGATATCCACATGTGTTTTTAGTAAACAAATTTTGGGACCTAATG
CTTCAACTAACTCCAGTAATTCCTTGGTGGTACGAACATCCAATGAAGCACACAAGTTTGTTTGCTTTTC
GTGCATGATATTAAATAGCTTGGCAGCAACAGGACTAGGATGAGTAGCAGCACGTTCCTTATATGTAGCT
TTCGACATGATTTATCTTCGTTTCCTGCATGTTTTTGTTCTGTGCAGTTGGGTTAAGAATACTGGGCAAT
TTCATGTTTCTTCAACACTACATATGCGTATATATACCAATCTAAGTCTGTGCTCCTTCCTTCGTTCTTC
CTTCTGTTCGGAGATTACCGAATCAAAAAAATTTCAAGGAAACCGAAATCAAAAAAAAGAATAAAAAAAA
AATGATGAATTGAAAAGCTAATTCTTGAAGACGAAAGGGCCTCGTGATACGCCTATTTTTATAGGTTAAT
GTCATGATAATAATGGTTTCTTAGACGTCAGGTGGCACTTTTCGGGGAAATGTGCGCGGAACCCCTATTT
GTTTATTTTTCTAAATACATTCAAATATGTATCCGCTCATGAGACAATAACCCTGATAAATGCTTCAATA
ATATTGAAAAAGGAAGAGTATGAGTATTCAACATTTCCGTGTCGCCCTTATTCCCTTTTTTGCGGCATTT
TGCCTTCCTGTTTTTGCTCACCCAGAAACGCTGGTGAAAGTAAAAGATGCTGAAGATCAGTTGGGTGCAC
GAGTGGGTTACATCGAACTGGATCTCAACAGCGGTAAGATCCTTGAGAGTTTTCGCCCCGAAGAACGTTT
TCCAATGATGAGCACTTTTAAAGTTCTGCTATGTGGCGCGGTATTATCCCGTATTGACGCCGGGCAAGAG
CAACTCGGTCGCCGCATACACTATTCTCAGAATGACTTGGTTGAGTACTCACCAGTCACAGAAAAGCATC
TTACGGATGGCATGACAGTAAGAGAATTATGCAGTGCTGCCATAACCATGAGTGATAACACTGCGGCCAA
CTTACTTCTGACAACGATCGGAGGACCGAAGGAGCTAACCGCTTTTTTGCACAACATGGGGGATCATGTA
ACTCGCCTTGATCGTTGGGAACCGGAGCTGAATGAAGCCATACCAAACGACGAGCGTGACACCACGATGC
CTGTAGCAATGGCAACAACGTTGCGCAAACTATTAACTGGCGAACTACTTACTCTAGCTTCCCGGCAACA
ATTAATAGACTGGATGGAGGCGGATAAAGTTGCAGGACCACTTCTGCGCTCGGCCCTTCCGGCTGGCTGG
TTTATTGCTGATAAATCTGGAGCCGGTGAGCGTGGGTCTCGCGGTATCATTGCAGCACTGGGGCCAGATG
GTAAGCCCTCCCGTATCGTAGTTATCTACACGACGGGGAGTCAGGCAACTATGGATGAACGAAATAGACA
GATCGCTGAGATAGGTGCCTCACTGATTAAGCATTGGTAACTGTCAGACCAAGTTTACTCATATATACTT
TAGATTGATTTAAAACTTCATTTTTAATTTAAAAGGATCTAGGTGAAGATCCTTTTTGATAATCTCATGA
CCAAAATCCCTTAACGTGAGTTTTCGTTCCACTGAGCGTCAGACCCCGTAGAAAAGATCAAAGGATCTTC
TTGAGATCCTTTTTTTCTGCGCGTAATCTGCTGCTTGCAAACAAAAAAACCACCGCTACCAGCGGTGGTT
TGTTTGCCGGATCAAGAGCTACCAACTCTTTTTCCGAAGGTAACTGGCTTCAGCAGAGCGCAGATACCAA
ATACTGTTCTTCTAGTGTAGCCGTAGTTAGGCCACCACTTCAAGAACTCTGTAGCACCGCCTACATACCT
CGCTCTGCTAATCCTGTTACCAGTGGCTGCTGCCAGTGGCGATAAGTCGTGTCTTACCGGGTTGGACTCA
AGACGATAGTTACCGGATAAGGCGCAGCGGTCGGGCTGAACGGGGGGTTCGTGCACACAGCCCAGCTTGG
AGCGAACGACCTACACCGAACTGAGATACCTACAGCGTGAGCTATGAGAAAGCGCCACGCTTCCCGAAGG
GAGAAAGGCGGACAGGTATCCGGTAAGCGGCAGGGTCGGAACAGGAGAGCGCACGAGGGAGCTTCCAGGG
GGAAACGCCTGGTATCTTTATAGTCCTGTCGGGTTTCGCCACCTCTGACTTGAGCGTCGATTTTTGTGAT
GCTCGTCAGGGGGGCGGAGCCTATGGAAAAACGCCAGCAACGCGGCCTTTTTACGGTTCCTGGCCTTTTG
CTGGCCTTTTGCTCACATGTTCTTTCCTGCGTTATCCCCTGATTCTGTGGATAACCGTATTACCGCCTTT
GAGTGAGCTGATACCGCTCGCCGCAGCCGAACGACCGAGCGCAGCGAGTCAGTGAGCGAGGAAGCGGAAG
AGCGCCCAATACGCAAACCGCCTCTCCCCGCGCGTTGGCCGATTCATTAATGCAGCTGGCACGACAGGTT
TCCCGACTGGAAAGCGGGCAGTGAGCGCAACGCAATTAATGTGAGTTAGCTCACTCATTAGGCACCCCAG
GCTTTACACTTTATGCTTCCGGCTCGTATGTTGTGTGGAATTGTGAGCGGATAACAATTTCACACAGGAA
ACAGCTATGACCATGATTACGCCAAGCTTACCGCATCAGGAAATTGTAAGCGTTAATATTTTGTTAAAAT
TCGCGTTAAATTTTTGTTAAATCAGCTCATTTTTTAACCAATAGGCCGAAATCGGCAAAATCCCTTATAA
ATCAAAAGAATAGACCGAGATAGGGT
[37 nt withheld, positions 8147-8183]
AAAGAACGTGGACTCCAACGTCAAAGG
[49 nt withheld, positions 8211-8259]
T
[91 nt withheld, positions 8261-8351]
G
[124 nt withheld, positions 8353-8476]
CCATTCGC
